>Addgene plasmid #241907 | p44PPV-eGFP | addgene full sequence | sequence record 484722 | Addgene NGS Result
AAAAACTTGATTA
[49 nt withheld, positions 14-62]
CCTTTGACGTTGGAGTCCACGTTCTTT
[37 nt withheld, positions 90-126]
ACCCTATCTCGGTCTATTCTTTTGATTTATAAGGGATTTTGCCGATTTCGGCCTATTGGTTAAAAAATGA
GCTGATTTAACAAAAATTTAACGCGAATTTTAACAAAATATTAACGTTTACAATTTCTGGCGGCACGATG
GCATGAGATTATCAAAAAGGATCTTCACCTAGATCCTTTTAAATTAAAAATGAAGTTTTAAATCAATCTA
AAGTATATATGAGTAAACTTGGTCTGACAGTTACCAATGCTTAATCAGTGAGGCACCTATCTCAGCGATC
TGTCTATTTCGTTCATCCATAGTTGCCTGACTCCCCGTCGTGTAGATAACTACGATACGGGAGGGCTTAC
CATCTGGCCCCAGTGCTGCAATGATACCGCGAGACCCACGCTCACCGGCTCCAGATTTATCAGCAATAAA
CCAGCCAGCCGGAAGGGCCGAGCGCAGAAGTGGTCCTGCAACTTTATCCGCCTCCATCCAGTCTATTAAT
TGTTGCCGGGAAGCTAGAGTAAGTAGTTCGCCAGTTAATAGTTTGCGCAACGTTGTTGCCATTGCTACAG
GCATCGTGGTGTCACGCTCGTCGTTTGGTATGGCTTCATTCAGCTCCGGTTCCCAACGATCAAGGCGAGT
TACATGATCCCCCATGTTGTGCAAAAAAGCGGTTAGCTCCTTCGGTCCTCCGATCGTTGTCAGAAGTAAG
TTGGCCGCAGTGTTATCACTCATGGTTATGGCAGCACTGCATAATTCTCTTACTGTCATGCCATCCGTAA
GATGCTTTTCTGTGACTGGTGAGTACTCAACCAAGTCATTCTGAGAATAGTGTATGCGGCGACCGAGTTG
CTCTTGCCCGGCGTCAATACGGGATAATACCGCGCCACATAGCAGAACTTTAAAAGTGCTCATCATTGGA
AAACGTTCTTCGGGGCGAAAACTCTCAAGGATCTTACCGCTGTTGAGATCCAGTTCGATGTAACCCACTC
GTGCACCCAACTGATCTTCAGCATCTTTTACTTTCACCAGCGTTTCTGGGTGAGCAAAAACAGGAAGGCA
AAATGCCGCAAAAAAGGGAATAAGGGCGACACGGAAATGTTGAATACTCATACTCTTCCTTTTTCAATCA
TGATTGAAGCATTTATCAGGGTTATTGTCTCATGAGCGGATACATATTTGAATGTATTTAGAAAAATAAA
CAAATAGGTCATGACCAAAATCCCTTAACGTGAGTTTTCGTTCCACTGAGCGTCAGACCCCGTAGAAAAG
ATCAAAGGATCTTCTTGAGATCCTTTTTTTCTGCGCGTAATCTGCTGCTTGCAAACAAAAAAACCACCGC
TACCAGCGGTGGTTTGTTTGCCGGATCAAGAGCTACCAACTCTTTTTCCGAAGGTAACTGGCTTCAGCAG
AGCGCAGATACCAAATACTGTCCTTCTAGTGTAGCCGTAGTTAGGCCACCACTTCAAGAACTCTGTAGCA
CCGCCTACATACCTCGCTCTGCTAATCCTGTTACCAGTGGCTGCTGCCAGTGGCGATAAGTCGTGTCTTA
CCGGGTTGGACTCAAGACGATAGTTACCGGATAAGGCGCAGCGGTCGGGCTGAACGGGGGGTTCGTGCAC
ACAGCCCAGCTTGGAGCGAACGACCTACACCGAACTGAGATACCTACAGCGTGAGCTATGAGAAAGCGCC
ACGCTTCCCGAAGGGAGAAAGGCGGACAGGTATCCGGTAAGCGGCAGGGTCGGAACAGGAGAGCGCACGA
GGGAGCTTCCAGGGGGAAACGCCTGGTATCTTTATAGTCCTGTCGGGTTTCGCCACCTCTGACTTGAGCG
TCGATTTTTGTGATGCTCGTCAGGGGGGCGGAGCCTATGGAAAAACGCCAGCAACGCGGCCTTTTTACGG
TTCCTGGCCTTTTGCTGGCCTTTTGCTCACATGTTCTTTCCTGCGTTATCCCCTGATTCTGTGGATAACC
GTATTACCGCCTTTGAGTGAGCTGATACCGCTCGCCGCAGCCGAACGACCGAGCGCAGCGAGTCAGTGAG
CGAGGAAGCGGAAGAGCGCCTGATGCGGTATTTTCTCCTTACGCATCTGTGCGGTATTTCACACCGCAAT
GGTGCACTCTCAGTACAATCTGCTCTGATGCCGCATAGTTAAGCCAGTATACACTCCGCTATCGCTACGT
GACTGGGTCATGGCTGCGCCCCGACACCCGCCAACACCCGCTGACGCGCCCTGACGGGCTTGTCTGCTCC
CGGCATCCGCTTACAGACAAGCTGTGACCGTCTCCGGGAGCTGCATGTGTCAGAGGTTTTCACCGTCATC
ACCGAAACGCGCGAGGCAGCTGCGGTAAAGCTCATCAGCGTGGTCGTGAAGCGATTCACAGATGTCTGCC
TGTTCATCCGCGTCCAGCTCGTTGAGTTTCTCCAGAAGCGTTAATGTCTGGCTTCTGATAAAGCGGGCCA
TGTTAAGGGCGGTTTTTTCCTGTTTGGTCACTGATGCCTCCGTGTAAGGGGGATTTCTGTTCATGGGGGT
AATGATACCGATGAAACGAGAGAGGATGCTCACGATACGGGTTACTGATGATGAACATGCCCGGTTACTG
GAACGTTGTGAGGGTAAACAACTGGCGGTATGGATGCGGCGGGACCAGAGAAAAATCACTCAGGGTCAAT
GCCAGCGCTTCGTTAATACAGATGTAGGTGTTCCACAGGGTAGCCAGCAGCATCCTGCGATGCAGATCCG
GAACATAATGGTGCAGGGCGCTGACTTCCGCGTTTCCAGACTTTACGAAACACGGAAACCGAAGACCATT
CATGTTGTTGCTCAGGTCGCAGACGTTTTGCAGCAGCAGTCGCTTCACGTTCGCTCGCGTATCGGTGATT
CATTCTGCTAACCAGTAAGGCAACCCCGCCAGCCTAGCCGGGTCCTCAACGACAGGAGCACGATCATGCT
AGTCATGCCCCGCGCCCACCGGAAGGAGCTGACTGGGTTGAAGGCTCTCAAGGGCATCGGTCGAGATCCC
GGTGCCTAATGAGTGAGCTAACTTACATTAATTGCGTTGCGCTCACTGCCCGCTTTCCAGTCGGGAAACC
TGTCGTGCCAGCTGCATTAATGAATCGGCCAACGCGCGGGGAGAGGCGGTTTGCGTATTGGGCGCCAGGG
TGGTTTTTCTTTTCACCAGTGAGACGGGCAACAGCTGATTGCCCTTCACCGCCTGGCCCTGAGAGAGTTG
CAGCAAGCGGTCCACGCTGGTTTGCCCCAGCAGGCGAAAATCCTGTTTGATGGTGGTTAACGGCGGGATA
TAACATGAGCTGTCTTCGGTATCGTCGTATCCCACTACCGAGATGTCCGCACCAACGCGCAGCCCGGACT
CGGTAATGGCGCGCATTGCGCCCAGCGCCATCTGATCGTTGGCAACCAGCATCGCAGTGGGAACGATGCC
CTCATTCAGCATTTGCATGGTTTGTTGAAAACCGGACATGGCACTCCAGTCGCCTTCCCGTTCCGCTATC
GGCTGAATTTGATTGCGAGTGAGATATTTATGCCAGCCAGCCAGACGCAGACGCGCCGAGACAGAACTTA
ATGGGCCCGCTAACAGCGCGATTTGCTGGTGACCCAATGCGACCAGATGCTCCACGCCCAGTCGCGTACC
GTCTTCATGGGAGAAAATAATACTGTTGATGGGTGTCTGGTCAGAGACATCAAGAAATAACGCCGGAACA
TTAGTGCAGGCAGCTTCCACAGCAATGGCATCCTGGTCATCCAGCGGATAGTTAATGATCAGCCCACTGA
CGCGTTGCGCGAGAAGATTGTGCACCGCCGCTTTACAGGCTTCGACGCCGCTTCGTTCTACCATCGACAC
CACCACGCTGGCACCCAGTTGATCGGCGCGAGATTTAATCGCCGCGACAATTTGCGACGGCGCGTGCAGG
GCCAGACTGGAGGTGGCAACGCCAATCAGCAACGACTGTTTGCCCGCCAGTTGTTGTGCCACGCGGTTGG
GAATGTAATTCAGCTCCGCCATCGCCGCTTCCACTTTTTCCCGCGTTTTCGCAGAAACGTGGCTGGCCTG
GTTCACCACGCGGGAAACGGTCTGATAAGAGACACCGGCATACTCTGCGACATCGTATAACGTTACTGGT
TTCACATTCACCACCCTGAATTGACTCTCTTCCGGGCGCTATCATGCCATACCGCGAAAGGTTTTGCGCC
ATTCGATGGTGTCCGGGATCTCGACGCTCTCCCTTATGCGACTCCTGCATTAGGAAGCAGCCCAGTAGTA
GGTTGAGGCCGTTGAGCACCGCCGCCGCAAGGAATGGTGCATGCAAAATTTATCAAAAAGAGTGTTGACT
ATACTCAGTGCCCTGACTATGATACTTAGATTCATACTCAGTGCCCTGACTATGAAGGAGATATACCATG
GGCAGCAGCCATCATCATCATCATCACAGCAGCGGCCTGGTGCCGCGCGGCAGCCATATGGTGAGCAAGG
GCGAGGAGCTGTTCACCGGGGTGGTGCCCATCCTGGTCGAGCTGGACGGCGACGTAAACGGCCACAAGTT
CAGCGTGTCCGGCGAGGGCGAGGGCGATGCCACCTACGGCAAGCTGACCCTGAAGTTCATCTGCACCACC
GGCAAGCTGCCCGTGCCCTGGCCCACCCTCGTGACCACCCTGACCTACGGCGTGCAGTGCTTCAGCCGCT
ACCCCGACCACATGAAGCAGCACGACTTCTTCAAGTCCGCCATGCCCGAAGGCTACGTCCAGGAGCGCAC
CATCTTCTTCAAGGACGACGGCAACTACAAGACCCGCGCCGAGGTGAAGTTCGAGGGCGACACCCTGGTG
AACCGCATCGAGCTGAAGGGCATCGACTTCAAGGAGGACGGCAACATCCTGGGGCACAAGCTGGAGTACA
ACTACAACAGCCACAACGTCTATATCATGGCCGACAAGCAGAAGAACGGCATCAAGGTGAACTTCAAGAT
CCGCCACAACATCGAGGACGGCAGCGTGCAGCTCGCCGACCACTACCAGCAGAACACCCCCATCGGCGAC
GGCCCCGTGCTGCTGCCCGACAACCACTACCTGAGCACCCAGTCCGCCCTGAGCAAAGACCCCAACGAGA
AGCGCGATCACATGGTCCTGCTGGAGTTCGTGACCGCCGCCGGGATCACTCTCGGCATGGACGAGCTGTA
CAAGTAAGGATCCGAATTCTGTACAGGCGCGCCTGCAGGACGTCGACGGTACCATCGATACGCGTTCGAA
GCTTGCGGCCGCACAGCTGTATACACGTGCAAGCCAGCCAGAACTCGCTCCTGAAGACCCAGAGGATCTC
GAGCACCACCACCACCACCACTAATGTTAATTAAGTTGGGCGTTCCTAGGCTGATAAAACAGAATTTGCC
TGGCGGCAGTAGCGCGGTGGTCCCACCTGACCCCATGCCGAACTCAGAAGTGAAACGCCGTAGCGCCGAT
GGTAGTGTGGGGTCTCCCCATGCGAGAGTAGGGAACTGCCAGGCATCAAATAAAACGAAAGGCTCAGTCG
AAAGACTGGGCCTTTCGTTTTATCTGTTGTTTGTCGGTGAACGCTCTCCTGAGTAGGACAAATCCGCCGG
GAGCGGATTTGAACGTTGCGAAGCAACGGCCCGGAGGGTGGCGGGCAGGACGCCCGCCATAAACTGCCAG
GCATCAAATTAAGCAGAAGGCCATCCTGACGGATGGCCTTTTTGCGTTTCTACAAACTCTTTTGTTTATT
TTTCTAAATACATTCAAATATGTATCCGCTGAGCAATAACTAGCATAACCCCTTGGGGCCTCTAAACGGG
TCTTGAGGGGTTTTTTGCTGAAAGGAGGAACTATATCCGGATTGGCGAATGGG
[124 nt withheld, positions 5990-6113]
C
[79 nt withheld, positions 6115-6193]
Features (pLannotate 1.2.2; 21 found; start..end, strand, type, name):
    367..1227    -  CDS            AmpR: β-lactamase; bla; confers resistance to ampicillin, carbenicillin, and related antibiotics
   1228..1320    -  promoter       AmpR promoter: bla
   1401..1989    +  rep_origin     ori: high-copy-number ColE1/pMB1/pBR322/pUC origin of replication
   2175..2314    -  misc_feature   bom: basis of mobility region from pBR322
   2416..2607    -  CDS            rop: Rop protein, which maintains plasmids at low copy number; rop
   2624..3004    +  CDS            YPB1_ECOLX: Protein predicted: Swiss-Prot protein existence level 4. From Escherichia coli.
   3066..3130    -  CDS            TcR (fragment): tetracycline efflux protein; tet; confers resistance to tetracycline
   3145..3166    -  protein_bind   CAP binding site: CAP binding activates transcription in the presence of cAMP. E. coli catabolite activator protein
   3179..4261    -  CDS            lacI: lac repressor; lacI; The lac repressor binds to the lac operator to inhibit transcription in E. coli. This inhibition can be relieved by adding lactose or isopropyl-β-D-thiogalactopyranoside (IPTG).
   4262..4339    -  promoter       lacI promoter: lacI
   4347..4442    -  CDS            TcR (fragment): tetracycline efflux protein; tet; confers resistance to tetracycline
   4546..4562    +  CDS            capTEV™ (fragment): composite tag for in vivo biotinylation, TEV protease cleavage, and 6xHis tagging
   4573..4590    +  CDS            thrombin site: thrombin recognition and cleavage site
   4594..5313    +  CDS            EGFP: the original enhanced GFP (Yang et al., 1996) mammalian codon-optimized
   5450..5467    +  CDS            9xHis (fragment): 9xHis affinity tag
   5514..5629    +  ncRNA          5S rRNA: Accession: RF00001 - 5S ribosomal RNA
   5633..5719    +  terminator     rrnB T1 terminator: Escherichia coli rrnB; transcription terminator T1 from the E. coli rrnB gene
   5811..5838    +  terminator     rrnB T2 terminator: transcription terminator T2 from the E. coli rrnB gene
   5857..5896    +  promoter       AmpR promoter (fragment): bla
   5906..5953    +  terminator     T7 terminator: transcription terminator for bacteriophage T7 RNA polymerase
   5990..252     +  rep_origin     f1 ori (across the origin) (sequence partly withheld): f1 bacteriophage origin of replication; arrow indicates direction of (+) strand synthesis
