[The description below was written by a language model from this plasmid's Addgene catalogue record and pLannotate feature annotations shown in this document.]
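Description:
p44PPV-eGFP is the reporter half of a two-plasmid bacterial biosensor for protocatechuic acid (PCA), built on a pET44 backbone for use in E. coli and classed as a synthetic biology vector. It is selected with ampicillin through a β-lactamase (AmpR) cassette and replicates from a ColE1/pMB1-type origin. The catalogue lists it as high copy, although the feature table also shows the pBR322-derived rop gene and bom region, which normally moderate copy number and allow mobilisation. An f1 origin for single-stranded DNA production, a lacI repressor gene with its own promoter, and short leftover fragments of the tetracycline resistance gene are carried over from the backbone.

The payload is a His6-tagged eGFP coding sequence cloned between NdeI and SphI sites. The annotation shows a short N-terminal His-tag segment (detected as a fragment of a composite tag) followed by a thrombin cleavage site directly upstream of EGFP. A further His-tag fragment lies downstream of the reporter; whether it is translated is not clear from the record. Transcription is terminated by the rrnB T1 and T2 terminators, with a 5S rRNA segment and a T7 terminator also nearby. According to the catalogue, expression is driven by the PPV promoter, which is repressed by the allosteric transcription factor PcaV. This promoter was not picked up by the automated annotation, but presumably sits in the unannotated stretch just upstream of the tag.

PcaV itself is supplied from the partner plasmid. Ligand binding relieves its repression of PPV, so GFP fluorescence reports ligand concentration. The system was used in directed evolution of PcaV toward sensing aromatic aldehydes.
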