Addgene plasmid #241907: p44PPV-eGFP
Purpose: Part 2 of a two-plasmid PCA biosensor composed of the PcaV repressible PPV promoter upstream from a reporter gene (eGFP) on a second plasmid
Depositing lab: Neil Dixon. Depositing organization: University of Manchester. Publication: Directed evolution of the PcaV allosteric transcription factor to generate a biosensor for aromatic aldehydes. F M Machado L, Currin A, Dixon N. J Biol Eng. 2019 Nov 27;13:91. doi: 10.1186/s13036-019-0214-z. eCollection 2019. PubMed 31798685.
Backbone
  Vector backbone: pET44
  Vector type: Synthetic Biology
Growth in bacteria
  Bacterial resistance: Ampicillin, 100 μg/mL
  Growth temperature: 37°C
  Growth strain: DH5alpha
  Growth instructions: Depositor recommends growing plasmids in BL21 E. coli cells.
  Copy number: High Copy
Gene/Insert
  Gene/Insert name: His6-eGFP
  Species: Synthetic
  Mutation: none
  Cloning method: Restriction Enzyme; 5′ cloning site NdeI (unknown if destroyed); 3′ cloning site SphI (unknown if destroyed)
Terms and licenses: Academic/Nonprofit Terms; Industry Terms: Not Available to Industry
How to cite: p44PPV-eGFP was a gift from Neil Dixon (Addgene plasmid # 241907 ; http://n2t.net/addgene:241907 ; RRID:Addgene_241907)
